>Addgene plasmid #48849 | pGGF012 | depositor full sequence | sequence record 71266 | Full Sequence
GACGAAAGGGCCTCGTGATACGCCTATTTTTATAGGTTAATGTCATGATAATAATGGTTTCTTAGACGTC
AGGTGGCACTTTTCGGGGAAATGTGCGCGGAACCCCTATTTGTTTATTTTTCTAAATACATTCAAATATG
TATCCGCTCATGAGACAATAACCCTGATAAATGCTTCAATAATATTGAAAAAGGAAGAGTATGAGTATTC
AACATTTCCGTGTCGCCCTTATTCCCTTTTTTGCGGCATTTTGCCTTCCTGTTTTTGCTCACCCAGAAAC
GCTGGTGAAAGTAAAAGATGCTGAAGATCAGTTGGGTGCACGAGTGGGTTACATCGAACTGGATCTCAAC
AGCGGTAAGATCCTTGAGAGTTTTCGCCCCGAAGAACGTTTTCCAATGATGAGCACTTTTAAAGTTCTGC
TATGTGGCGCGGTATTATCCCGTATTGACGCCGGGCAAGAGCAACTCGGTCGCCGCATACACTATTCTCA
GAATGACTTGGTTGAGTACTCACCAGTCACAGAAAAGCATCTTACGGATGGCATGACAGTAAGAGAATTA
TGCAGTGCTGCCATAACCATGAGTGATAACACTGCGGCCAACTTACTTCTGACAACGATCGGAGGACCGA
AGGAGCTAACCGCTTTTTTGCACAACATGGGGGATCATGTAACTCGCCTTGATCGTTGGGAACCGGAGCT
GAATGAAGCCATACCAAACGACGAGCGTGACACCACGATGCCTGTAGCAATGGCAACAACGTTGCGCAAA
CTATTAACTGGCGAACTACTTACTCTAGCTTCCCGGCAACAATTAATAGACTGGATGGAGGCGGATAAAG
TTGCAGGACCACTTCTGCGCTCGGCCCTTCCGGCTGGCTGGTTTATTGCTGATAAATCTGGAGCCGGTGA
GCGTGGCTCTCGAGGTATCATTGCAGCACTGGGGCCAGATGGTAAGCCCTCCCGTATCGTAGTTATCTAC
ACGACGGGGAGTCAGGCAACTATGGATGAACGAAATAGACAGATCGCTGAGATAGGTGCCTCACTGATTA
AGCATTGGTAACTGTCAGACCAAGTTTACTCATATATACTTTAGATTGATTTAAAACTTCATTTTTAATT
TAAAAGGATCTAGGTGAAGATCCTTTTTGATAATCTCATGACCAAAATCCCTTAACGTGAGTTTTCGTTC
CACTGAGCGTCAGACCCCGTAGAAAAGATCAAAGGATCTTCTTGAGATCCTTTTTTTCTGCGCGTAATCT
GCTGCTTGCAAACAAAAAAACCACCGCTACCAGCGGTGGTTTGTTTGCCGGATCAAGAGCTACCAACTCT
TTTTCCGAAGGTAACTGGCTTCAGCAGAGCGCAGATACCAAATACTGTTCTTCTAGTGTAGCCGTAGTTA
GGCCACCACTTCAAGAACTCTGTAGCACCGCCTACATACCTCGCTCTGCTAATCCTGTTACCAGTGGCTG
CTGCCAGTGGCGATAAGTCGTGTCTTACCGGGTTGGACTCAAGACGATAGTTACCGGATAAGGCGCAGCG
GTCGGGCTGAACGGGGGGTTCGTGCACACAGCCCAGCTTGGAGCGAACGACCTACACCGAACTGAGATAC
CTACAGCGTGAGCTATGAGAAAGCGCCACGCTTCCCGAAGGGAGAAAGGCGGACAGGTATCCGGTAAGCG
GCAGGGTCGGAACAGGAGAGCGCACGAGGGAGCTTCCAGGGGGAAACGCCTGGTATCTTTATAGTCCTGT
CGGGTTTCGCCACCTCTGACTTGAGCGTCGATTTTTGTGATGCTCGTCAGGGGGGCGGAGCCTATGGAAA
AACGCCAGCAACGCGGCCTTTTTACGGTTCCTGGCCTTTTGCTGGCCTTTTGCTCACATGTTCTTTCCTG
CGTTATCCCCTGATTCTGTGGATAACCGTATTACCGCCTTTGAGTGAGCTGATACCGCTCGCCGCAGCCG
AACGACCGAGCGCAGCGAGTCAGTGAGCGAGGAAGCGGAAGAGCGCCCAATACGCAAACCGCCTCTCCCC
GCGCGTTGGCCGATTCATTAATGCAGCTGGCACGACAGGTTTCCCGACTGGAAAGCGGGCAGTGAGCGCA
ACGCAATTAATGTGAGTTAGCTCACTCATTAGGCACCCCAGGCTTTACACTTTATGCTTCCGGCTCGTAT
GTTGTGTGGAATTGTGAGCGGATAACAATTTCACACGAGCTATTTAGGTGACACTATAGAAGTGAAGCTT
GGTCTCAACTAGGATCCTTTTCAAATCAGTGCGCAAGACGTGACGTAAGTATCCGAGTCAGTTTTTATTT
TTCTACTAATTTGGTCGTTTATTTCGGCGTGTAGGACATGGCAACCGGGCCTGAATTTCGCGGGTATTCT
GTTTCTATTCCAACTTTTTCTTGATCCGCAGCCATTAACGACTTTTGAATAGATACGCTGACACGCCAAG
CCTCGCTAGTCAAAAGTGTACCAAACAACGCTTTACAGCAAGAACGGAATGCGCGTGACGCTCGCGGTGA
CGCCATTTCGCCTTTTCAGAAATGGATAAATAGCCTTGCTTCCTATTATATCTTCCCAAATTACCAATAC
ATTACACTAGCATCTGAATTTCATAACCAATCTCGATACACCAAATCGCCATGGCTTCTATGATATCCTC
TTCAGCTGTGACTACAGTCAGCCGTGCTTCTACGGTGCAATCGGCCGCGGTGGCTCCATTCGGCGGCCTC
AAATCCATGACTGGATTCCCAGTTAAGAAGGTCAACACTGACATTACTTCCATTACAAGCAATGGTGGAA
GAGTAAAGTGCATGGTGACGGTGTTCGGCATTCTGAATCTCACCGAGGACTCCTTCTTCGATGAGAGCCG
GCGGCTAGACCCCGCCGGCGCTGTCACCGCGGCGATCGAAATGCTGCGAGTCGGATCAGACGTCGTGGAT
GTCGGACCGGCCGCCAGCCATCCGGACGCGAGGCCTGTATCGCCGGCCGATGAGATCAGACGTATTGCGC
CGCTCTTAGACGCCCTGTCCGATCAGATGCACCGTGTTTCAATCGACAGCTTCCAACCGGAAACCCAGCG
CTATGCGCTCAAGCGCGGCGTGGGCTACCTGAACGATATCCAAGGATTTCCTGACCCTGCGCTCTATCCC
GATATTGCTGAGGCGGACTGCAGGCTGGTGGTTATGCACTCAGCGCAGCGGGATGGCATCGCCACCCGCA
CCGGTCACCTTCGACCCGAAGACGCGCTCGACGAGATTGTGCGGTTCTTCGAGGCGCGGGTTTCCGCCTT
GCGACGGAGCGGGGTCGCTGCCGACCGGCTCATCCTCGATCCGGGGATGGGATTTTTCTTGAGCCCCGCA
CCGGAAACATCGCTGCACGTGCTGTCGAACCTTCAAAAGCTGAAGTCGGCGTTGGGGCTTCCGCTACTTG
TCTCGGTGTCGCGGAAATCCTTCTTGGGCGCCACCGTTGGCCTTCCTGTAAAGGATCTGGGTCCAGCGAG
CCTTGCGGCGGAACTTCACGCGATCGGCAATGGCGCTGACTACGTCCGCACCCACGCGCCTGGAGATCTG
CGAAGCGCAATCACCATCTCGGAAACCCTCGCGAAATTTCGCAGTCGCGACGCCAGAGACAGAGGGTTAG
ATCATGCCTAGCTTGGCTGCAGGTCGACCTGCAGGCATGCCCGCTGAAATCACCAGTCTCTCTCTACAAA
TCTATCTCTCTCTATAATAATGTGTGAGTAGTTCCCAGATAAGGGAATTAGGGTTCTTATAGGGTTTCGC
TCATGTGTTGAGCATATAAGAAACCCTTAGTATGTATTTGTATTTGTAAAATACTTCTATCAATAAAATT
TCTAATTCCTAAAACCAAAATCCAGGGGTACCGTATTGAGACCGAATTCTCGCCCTATAGTGAGTCGTAT
TACCTGGCCGTCGTTTTACAACGTCGTGACTGGGAAAACCCTGGCGTTACCCAACTTAATCGCCTTGCAG
CACATCCCCCTTTCGCCAGCTGGCGTAATAGCGAAGAGGCCCGCACCGATCGCCCTTCCCAACAGTTGCG
CAGCCTGAATGGCGAATGGCGCCTGATGCGGTATTTTCTCCTTACGCATCTGTGCGGTATTTCACACCGC
ATATGGTGCACTCTCAGTACAATCTGCTCTGATGCCGCATAGTTAAGCCAGCCCCGACACCCGCCAACAC
CCGCTGACGCGCCCTGACGGGCTTGTCTGCTCCCGGCATCCGCTTACAGACAAGCTGTGACCGTCTCCGG
GAGCTGCATGTGTCAGAGGTTTTCACCGTCATCACCGAAACGCGCGA
Features (pLannotate 1.2.2; 17 found; start..end, strand, type, name):
     96..200     +  promoter       AmpR promoter: bla
    201..1061    +  CDS            AmpR: β-lactamase; bla; confers resistance to ampicillin, carbenicillin, and related antibiotics
   1232..1820    +  rep_origin     ori: high-copy-number ColE1/pMB1/pBR322/pUC origin of replication
   2003..2095    +  CDS            lacI (fragment): lac repressor; lacI; The lac repressor binds to the lac operator to inhibit transcription in E. coli. This inhibition can be relieved by adding lactose or isopropyl-β-D-thiogalactopyranoside (IPTG).
   2108..2129    +  protein_bind   CAP binding site: CAP binding activates transcription in the presence of cAMP. E. coli catabolite activator protein
   2144..2174    +  promoter       lac promoter: promoter for the E. coli lac operon
   2182..2198    +  protein_bind   lac operator: The lac repressor binds to the lac operator to inhibit transcription in E. coli. This inhibition can be relieved by adding lactose or isopropyl-β-D-thiogalactopyranoside (IPTG). lac repressor encoded by lacI
   2212..2230    +  promoter       SP6 promoter: promoter for bacteriophage SP6 RNA polymerase
   2258..2638    +  promoter       MAS promoter: mannopine synthase promoter (Velten et al., 1984)
   2641..2814    +  CDS            RBCS.3A (fragment): RBS3_PEA - Experimental evidence at protein level: Swiss-Prot protein existence level 1. RuBisCO catalyzes two reactions: the carboxylation of D- ribulose 1,5-bisphosphate, the primary event in carbon dioxide fixation, as well as the oxidative fragmentation of the pentose substrate. Both reactions occur simultaneously and in competition at the same active site. Although the small subunit is not catalytic it is essential for maximal activity (Probable). Binds to abscisic acid (ABA); only half of the possible binding sites are occupied in the crystal; and there are indications this is a low affi
   2812..3648    +  CDS            sulI: DHP1_CORGT - Protein inferred from homology: Swiss-Prot protein existence level 3. Catalyzes the condensation of para-aminobenzoate (pABA) with 6-hydroxymethyl-7,8-dihydropterin diphosphate (DHPt-PP) to form 7,8- dihydropteroate (H2Pte), the immediate precursor of folate derivatives. From Corynebacterium glutamicum (Brevibacterium saccharolyticum).
   3663..3680    +  misc_feature   MCS (fragment): pUC18/19 multiple cloning site
   3719..3875    +  polyA_signal   CaMV poly(A) signal (fragment): cauliflower mosaic virus polyadenylation signal
   3904..3922    -  promoter       T7 promoter: promoter for bacteriophage T7 RNA polymerase
   3924..4076    +  CDS            lacZα (fragment): LacZα fragment of β-galactosidase; lacZ fragment
   4082..4181    -  misc_feature   bom (fragment): basis of mobility region from pBR322
   4283..1       -  CDS            rop (fragment) (across the origin): Rop protein, which maintains plasmids at low copy number; rop
