[The description below was written by a language model from this plasmid's Addgene catalogue record and pLannotate feature annotations shown in this document.]
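Description:
pGGF012 is a GreenGate entry module built on the pUC19 backbone, a high-copy E. coli cloning plasmid of about 4.3 kb that carries the ColE1/pUC origin of replication and a β-lactamase gene for ampicillin selection. It is classed as a Golden Gate compatible cloning vector. Its payload is flanked on both sides by BsaI recognition sites, so the type IIS enzyme can release the module with defined overhangs for ordered, one-pot assembly with other GreenGate modules into a plant transformation construct. Remnants of the pUC lac region (CAP site, lac promoter and operator, lacZα fragment) and flanking SP6 and T7 promoters surround the insert but are not part of the released module.

The roughly 1.6 kb synthetic insert is a complete plant selectable-marker cassette conferring sulfadiazine resistance. Transcription is driven by the mannopine synthase (MAS) promoter and terminated by the cauliflower mosaic virus 35S polyadenylation signal. The coding region consists of a fragment of the pea RuBisCO small subunit (RBCS.3A), most likely supplying a chloroplast transit peptide, followed directly by sulI. The sulI gene encodes a dihydropteroate synthase, the folate-pathway enzyme that sulfonamides inhibit, and this form provides resistance to the drug. Internal BsaI sites in the resistance gene were removed by silent substitutions so that the cassette stays intact during BsaI-based assembly. The plasmid's stated purpose is to provide this resistance cassette as a GreenGate module, allowing plants carrying the final assembled transgene to be selected on sulfadiazine.
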