Addgene plasmid #48849: pGGF012
Purpose: Provides a sulfadiazine resistance cassette as GreenGate module.
Depositing lab: Jan Lohmann. Depositing organization: Universitaet Heidelberg. Publication: GreenGate - A Novel, Versatile, and Efficient Cloning System for Plant Transgenesis. Lampropoulos A, Sutikovic Z, Wenzl C, Maegele I, Lohmann JU, Forner J. PLoS One. 2013 Dec 20;8(12):e83043. doi: 10.1371/journal.pone.0083043. PubMed 24376629.
Backbone
  Vector backbone: pUC19
  Backbone size w/o insert (bp): 2686
  Vector type: Golden Gate compatible cloning vector
Growth in bacteria
  Bacterial resistance: Ampicillin, 100 μg/mL
  Growth temperature: 37°C
  Growth strain: XL1 Blue
  Copy number: High Copy
Gene/Insert
  Gene/Insert name: pMAS::SulfadiazineR::t35S (alt name: sulfadiazine resistance cassette)
  Species: Synthetic
  Insert size (bp): 1631
  Mutation: internal BsaI recognition sites in SulfR removed by silent substitutions
  Cloning method: Unknown
Terms and licenses: Academic/Nonprofit Terms; Industry Terms: Not Available to Industry
Depositor comments: This plasmid is designed for Golden Gate cloning using the BsaI enzyme. Plasmid Features (listed as bp in full plasmid sequence): BsaI site #1 = 2241-2251bp Sulfadiazine resistance cassette with MAS promoter and 35S terminator = 2252-3882bp BsaI site #2 = 3883-3893bp
How to cite: pGGF012 was a gift from Jan Lohmann (Addgene plasmid # 48849 ; http://n2t.net/addgene:48849 ; RRID:Addgene_48849)
