>Addgene plasmid #48849 | pGGF012 | depositor partial sequence | sequence record 71267 | pMAS::SulfadiazineR::t35S
GGATCCTTTTCAAATCAGTGCGCAAGACGTGACGTAAGTATCCGAGTCAGTTTTTATTTTTCTACTAATT
TGGTCGTTTATTTCGGCGTGTAGGACATGGCAACCGGGCCTGAATTTCGCGGGTATTCTGTTTCTATTCC
AACTTTTTCTTGATCCGCAGCCATTAACGACTTTTGAATAGATACGCTGACACGCCAAGCCTCGCTAGTC
AAAAGTGTACCAAACAACGCTTTACAGCAAGAACGGAATGCGCGTGACGCTCGCGGTGACGCCATTTCGC
CTTTTCAGAAATGGATAAATAGCCTTGCTTCCTATTATATCTTCCCAAATTACCAATACATTACACTAGC
ATCTGAATTTCATAACCAATCTCGATACACCAAATCGCCATGGCTTCTATGATATCCTCTTCAGCTGTGA
CTACAGTCAGCCGTGCTTCTACGGTGCAATCGGCCGCGGTGGCTCCATTCGGCGGCCTCAAATCCATGAC
TGGATTCCCAGTTAAGAAGGTCAACACTGACATTACTTCCATTACAAGCAATGGTGGAAGAGTAAAGTGC
ATGGTGACGGTGTTCGGCATTCTGAATCTCACCGAGGACTCCTTCTTCGATGAGAGCCGGCGGCTAGACC
CCGCCGGCGCTGTCACCGCGGCGATCGAAATGCTGCGAGTCGGATCAGACGTCGTGGATGTCGGACCGGC
CGCCAGCCATCCGGACGCGAGGCCTGTATCGCCGGCCGATGAGATCAGACGTATTGCGCCGCTCTTAGAC
GCCCTGTCCGATCAGATGCACCGTGTTTCAATCGACAGCTTCCAACCGGAAACCCAGCGCTATGCGCTCA
AGCGCGGCGTGGGCTACCTGAACGATATCCAAGGATTTCCTGACCCTGCGCTCTATCCCGATATTGCTGA
GGCGGACTGCAGGCTGGTGGTTATGCACTCAGCGCAGCGGGATGGCATCGCCACCCGCACCGGTCACCTT
CGACCCGAAGACGCGCTCGACGAGATTGTGCGGTTCTTCGAGGCGCGGGTTTCCGCCTTGCGACGGAGCG
GGGTCGCTGCCGACCGGCTCATCCTCGATCCGGGGATGGGATTTTTCTTGAGCCCCGCACCGGAAACATC
GCTGCACGTGCTGTCGAACCTTCAAAAGCTGAAGTCGGCGTTGGGGCTTCCGCTACTTGTCTCGGTGTCG
CGGAAATCCTTCTTGGGCGCCACCGTTGGCCTTCCTGTAAAGGATCTGGGTCCAGCGAGCCTTGCGGCGG
AACTTCACGCGATCGGCAATGGCGCTGACTACGTCCGCACCCACGCGCCTGGAGATCTGCGAAGCGCAAT
CACCATCTCGGAAACCCTCGCGAAATTTCGCAGTCGCGACGCCAGAGACAGAGGGTTAGATCATGCCTAG
CTTGGCTGCAGGTCGACCTGCAGGCATGCCCGCTGAAATCACCAGTCTCTCTCTACAAATCTATCTCTCT
CTATAATAATGTGTGAGTAGTTCCCAGATAAGGGAATTAGGGTTCTTATAGGGTTTCGCTCATGTGTTGA
GCATATAAGAAACCCTTAGTATGTATTTGTATTTGTAAAATACTTCTATCAATAAAATTTCTAATTCCTA
AAACCAAAATCCAGGGGTACC
