>Addgene plasmid #48849 | pGGF012 | addgene partial sequence | sequence record 72458 | Lac-promoter 5'-CACTTTATGCTTCCGGCTCG-3'
CACGAGCTATTTAGGTGACACTATAGAAGTGAAGCTTGGTCTCAACTAGGATCCTTTTCAAATCAGTGCG
CAAGACGTGACGTAAGTATCCGAGTCAGTTTTTATTTTTCTACTAATTTGGTCGTTTATTTCGGCGTGTA
GGACATGGCAACCGGGCCTGAATTTCGCGGGTATTCTGTTTCTATTCCAACTTTTTCTTGATCCGCAGCC
ATTAACGACTTTTGAATAGATACGCTGACACGCCAAGCCTCGCTAGTCAAAAGTGTACCAAACAACGCTT
TACAGCAAGAACGGAATGCGCGTGACGCTCGCGGTGACGCCATTTCGCCTTTTCAGAAATGGATAAATAG
CCTTGCTTCCTATTATATCTTCCCAAATTACCAATACATTACACTAGCATCTGAATTTCATAACCAATCT
CGATACACCAAATCGCCATGGCTTCTATGATATCCTCTTCAGCTGTGACTACAGTCAGCCGTGCTTCTAC
GGTGCAATCGGCCGCGGTGGCTCCATTCGGCGGCCTCAAATCCATGACTGGATTCCCAGTTAAGAAGGTC
AACACTGACATTACTTCCATTACAAGCAATGGTGGAAGAGTAAAGTGCATGGTGACGGTGTTCGGCATTC
TGAATCTCACCGAGGACTCCTTCTTCGATGAGAGCCGGCGGCTAGACCCCGCCGGCGCTGTCACCGCGGC
GATCGAAATGCTGCGAGTCGGATCAGACGTCGTGGATGTCGGACCGGCCGCCAGCCATCCGGACGCGAGG
CCTGTATCGCCGGCCGATGAGATCAGACGTATTGCGCCGCTCTTAGACGCCCTGTCCGATCAGATGCACC
GTGTTTCAATCGACAGCTTCCAACCGGAAACCCAGCGCTATGCGCTCAAGCGCGGCGTGGGCTACCTGAA
CGATATCCAAGGATTTCCTGACCCTGCGCTCTATCCCGATATTGCT
