>Addgene plasmid #48849 | pGGF012 | addgene partial sequence | sequence record 72533 | M13pUC-Fwd 5'-CCCAGTCACGACGTTGTAAAACG-3'
CTATAGGGCGAGAATTCGGTCTCAATACGGTACCCCTGGATTTTGGTTTTAGGAATTAGAAATTTTATTG
ATAGAAGTATTTTACAAATACAAATACATACTAAGGGTTTCTTATATGCTCAACACATGAGCGAAACCCT
ATAAGAACCCTAATTCCCTTATCTGGGAACTACTCACACATTATTATAGAGAGAGATAGATTTGTAGAGA
GAGACTGGTGATTTCAGCGGGCATGCCTGCAGGTCGACCTGCAGCCAAGCTAGGCATGATCTAACCCTCT
GTCTCTGGCGTCGCGACTGCGAAATTTCGCGAGGGTTTCCGAGATGGTGATTGCGCTTCGCAGATCTCCA
GGCGCGTGGGTGCGGACGTAGTCAGCGCCATTGCCGATCGCGTGAAGTTCCGCCGCAAGGCTCGCTGGAC
CCAGATCCTTTACAGGAAGGCCAACGGTGGCGCCCAAGAAGGATTTCCGCGACACCGAGACAAGTAGCGG
AAGCCCCAACGCCGACTTCAGCTTTTGAAGGTTCGACAGCACGTGCAGCGATGTTTCCGGTGCGGGGCTC
AAGAAAAATCCCATCCCCGGATCGAGGATGAGCCGGTCGGCAGCGACCCCGCTCCGTCGCAAGGCGGAAA
CCCGCGCCTCGAAGAACCGCACAATCTCGTCGAGCGCGTCTTCGGGTCGAAGGTGACCGGTGCGGGTGGC
GATGCCATCCCGCTGCGCTGAGTGCATAACCACCAGCCTGCAGTCCGCCTCAGCAATATCGGGATAGAGC
GCAGGGTCAGGAAATCCTTGGATATCGTTCAGGTAGCCCACGCCGCGCTTGAGCGCATAGCGCTGGGTTT
CCGGTTGGAA
